>Addgene plasmid #139470 | pLKO.1C | addgene full sequence | sequence record 337626 | Addgene NGS Result
CGGGAAGGGGCGGTGCGGGAGGCGGGGTGTGGGGCGGTAGTGTGGGCCCTGTTCCTGCCCGCGCGGTGTT
CCGCATTCTGCAAGCCTCCGGAGCGCACGTCGGCAGTCGGCTCCCTCGTTGACCGAATCACCGACCTCTC
TCCCCAGGGGGATCCACCGGAGCTTACCATGACCGAGTACAAGCCCACGGTGCGCCTCGCCACCCGCGAC
GACGTCCCCAGGGCCGTACGCACCCTCGCCGCCGCGTTCGCCGACTACCCCGCCACGCGCCACACCGTCG
ATCCGGACCGCCACATCGAGCGGGTCACCGAGCTGCAAGAACTCTTCCTCACGCGCGTCGGGCTCGACAT
CGGCAAGGTGTGGGTCGCGGACGACGGCGCCGCGGTGGCGGTCTGGACCACGCCGGAGAGCGTCGAAGCG
GGGGCGGTGTTCGCCGAGATCGGCCCGCGCATGGCCGAGTTGAGCGGTTCCCGGCTGGCCGCGCAGCAAC
AGATGGAAGGCCTCCTGGCGCCGCACCGGCCCAAGGAGCCCGCGTGGTTCCTGGCCACCGTCGGCGTCTC
GCCCGACCACCAGGGCAAGGGTCTGGGCAGCGCCGTCGTGCTCCCCGGAGTGGAGGCGGCCGAGCGCGCC
GGGGTGCCCGCCTTCCTGGAGACCTCCGCGCCCCGCAACCTCCCCTTCTACGAGCGGCTCGGCTTCACCG
TCACCGCCGACGTCGAGGTGCCCGAAGGACCGCGCACCTGGTGCATGACCCGCAAGCCCGGTGCCTGACG
CCCGCCCCACGACCCGCAGCGCCCGACCGAAAGGAGCGCACGACCCCATGCATCGGTACCTTTAAGACCA
ATGACTTACAAGGCAGCTGTAGATCTTAGCCACTTTTTAAAAGAAAAGGGGGGACTGGAAGGGCTAATTC
ACTCCCAACGAAGACAAGATCTGCTTTTTGCTTGTACTGGGTCTCTCTGGTTAGACCAGATCTGAGCCTG
GGAGCTCTCTGGCTAACTAGGGAACCCACTGCTTAAGCCTCAATAAAGCTTGCCTTGAGTGCTTCAAGTA
GTGTGTGCCCGTCTGTTGTGTGACTCTGGTAACTAGAGATCCCTCAGACCCTTTTAGTCAGTGTGGAAAA
TCTCTAGCAGTAGTAGTTCATGTCATCTTATTATTCAGTATTTATAACTTGCAAAGAAATGAATATCAGA
GAGTGAGAGGAACTTGTTTATTGCAGCTTATAATGGTTACAAATAAAGCAATAGCATCACAAATTTCACA
AATAAAGCATTTTTTTCACTGCATTCTAGTTGTGGTTTGTCCAAACTCATCAATGTATCTTATCATGTCT
GGCTCTAGCTATCCCGCCCCTAACTCCGCCCATCCCGCCCCTAACTCCGCCCAGTTCCGCCCATTCTCCG
CCCCATGGCTGACTAATTTTTTTTATTTATGCAGAGGCCGAGGCCGCCTCGGCCTCTGAGCTATTCCAGA
AGTAGTGAGGAGGCTTTTTTGGAGGCCTAGGGACGTACCCAATTCGCCCTATAGTGAGTCGTATTACGCG
CGCTCACTGGCCGTCGTTTTACAACGTCGTGACTGGGAAAACCCTGGCGTTACCCAACTTAATCGCCTTG
CAGCACATCCCCCTTTCGCCAGCTGGCGTAATAGCGAAGAGGCCCGCACCGATCGCCCTTCCCAACAGTT
GCGCAGCCTGAATGGCGAATGGG
[124 nt withheld, positions 1704-1827]
C
[91 nt withheld, positions 1829-1919]
A
[49 nt withheld, positions 1921-1969]
CCTTTGACGTTGGAGTCCACGTTCTTT
[37 nt withheld, positions 1997-2033]
ACCCTATCTCGGTCTATTCTTTTGATTTATAAGGGATTTTGCCGATTTCGGCCTATTGGTTAAAAAATGA
GCTGATTTAACAAAAATTTAACGCGAATTTTAACAAAATATTAACGCTTACAATTTAGGTGGCACTTTTC
GGGGAAATGTGCGCGGAACCCCTATTTGTTTATTTTTCTAAATACATTCAAATATGTATCCGCTCATGAG
ACAATAACCCTGATAAATGCTTCAATAATATTGAAAAAGGAAGAGTATGAGTATTCAACATTTCCGTGTC
GCCCTTATTCCCTTTTTTGCGGCATTTTGCCTTCCTGTTTTTGCTCACCCAGAAACGCTGGTGAAAGTAA
AAGATGCTGAAGATCAGTTGGGTGCACGAGTGGGTTACATCGAACTGGATCTCAACAGCGGTAAGATCCT
TGAGAGTTTTCGCCCCGAAGAACGTTTTCCAATGATGAGCACTTTTAAAGTTCTGCTATGTGGCGCGGTA
TTATCCCGTATTGACGCCGGGCAAGAGCAACTCGGTCGCCGCATACACTATTCTCAGAATGACTTGGTTG
AGTACTCACCAGTCACAGAAAAGCATCTTACGGATGGCATGACAGTAAGAGAATTATGCAGTGCTGCCAT
AACCATGAGTGATAACACTGCGGCCAACTTACTTCTGACAACGATCGGAGGACCGAAGGAGCTAACCGCT
TTTTTGCACAACATGGGGGATCATGTAACTCGCCTTGATCGTTGGGAACCGGAGCTGAATGAAGCCATAC
CAAACGACGAGCGTGACACCACGATGCCTGTAGCAATGGCAACAACGTTGCGCAAACTATTAACTGGCGA
ACTACTTACTCTAGCTTCCCGGCAACAATTAATAGACTGGATGGAGGCGGATAAAGTTGCAGGACCACTT
CTGCGCTCGGCCCTTCCGGCTGGCTGGTTTATTGCTGATAAATCTGGAGCCGGTGAGCGTGGGTCTCGCG
GTATCATTGCAGCACTGGGGCCAGATGGTAAGCCCTCCCGTATCGTAGTTATCTACACGACGGGGAGTCA
GGCAACTATGGATGAACGAAATAGACAGATCGCTGAGATAGGTGCCTCACTGATTAAGCATTGGTAACTG
TCAGACCAAGTTTACTCATATATACTTTAGATTGATTTAAAACTTCATTTTTAATTTAAAAGGATCTAGG
TGAAGATCCTTTTTGATAATCTCATGACCAAAATCCCTTAACGTGAGTTTTCGTTCCACTGAGCGTCAGA
CCCCGTAGAAAAGATCAAAGGATCTTCTTGAGATCCTTTTTTTCTGCGCGTAATCTGCTGCTTGCAAACA
AAAAAACCACCGCTACCAGCGGTGGTTTGTTTGCCGGATCAAGAGCTACCAACTCTTTTTCCGAAGGTAA
CTGGCTTCAGCAGAGCGCAGATACCAAATACTGTTCTTCTAGTGTAGCCGTAGTTAGGCCACCACTTCAA
GAACTCTGTAGCACCGCCTACATACCTCGCTCTGCTAATCCTGTTACCAGTGGCTGCTGCCAGTGGCGAT
AAGTCGTGTCTTACCGGGTTGGACTCAAGACGATAGTTACCGGATAAGGCGCAGCGGTCGGGCTGAACGG
GGGGTTCGTGCACACAGCCCAGCTTGGAGCGAACGACCTACACCGAACTGAGATACCTACAGCGTGAGCT
ATGAGAAAGCGCCACGCTTCCCGAAGGGAGAAAGGCGGACAGGTATCCGGTAAGCGGCAGGGTCGGAACA
GGAGAGCGCACGAGGGAGCTTCCAGGGGGAAACGCCTGGTATCTTTATAGTCCTGTCGGGTTTCGCCACC
TCTGACTTGAGCGTCGATTTTTGTGATGCTCGTCAGGGGGGCGGAGCCTATGGAAAAACGCCAGCAACGC
GGCCTTTTTACGGTTCCTGGCCTTTTGCTGGCCTTTTGCTCACATGTTCTTTCCTGCGTTATCCCCTGAT
TCTGTGGATAACCGTATTACCGCCTTTGAGTGAGCTGATACCGCTCGCCGCAGCCGAACGACCGAGCGCA
GCGAGTCAGTGAGCGAGGAAGCGGAAGAGCGCCCAATACGCAAACCGCCTCTCCCCGCGCGTTGGCCGAT
TCATTAATGCAGCTGGCACGACAGGTTTCCCGACTGGAAAGCGGGCAGTGAGCGCAACGCAATTAATGTG
AGTTAGCTCACTCATTAGGCACCCCAGGCTTTACACTTTATGCTTCCGGCTCGTATGTTGTGTGGAATTG
TGAGCGGATAACAATTTCACACAGGAAACAGCTATGACCATGATTACGCCAAGCGCGCAATTAACCCTCA
CTAAAGGGAACAAAAGCTGGAGCTGCAAGCTTGGCCATTGCATACGTTGTATCCATATCATAATATGTAC
ATTTATATTGGCTCATGTCCAACATTACCGCCATGTTGACATTGATTATTGACTAGTTATTAATAGTAAT
CAATTACGGGGTCATTAGTTCATAGCCCATATATGGAGTTCCGCGTTACATAACTTACGGTAAATGGCCC
GCCTGGCTGACCGCCCAACGACCCCCGCCCATTGACGTCAATAATGACGTATGTTCCCATAGTAACGCCA
ATAGGGACTTTCCATTGACGTCAATGGGTGGAGTATTTACGGTAAACTGCCCACTTGGCAGTACATCAAG
TGTATCATATGCCAAGTACGCCCCCTATTGACGTCAATGACGGTAAATGGCCCGCCTGGCATTATGCCCA
GTACATGACCTTATGGGACTTTCCTACTTGGCAGTACATCTACGTATTAGTCATCGCTATTACCATGGTG
ATGCGGTTTTGGCAGTACATCAATGGGCGTGGATAGCGGTTTGACTCACGGGGATTTCCAAGTCTCCACC
CCATTGACGTCAATGGGAGTTTGTTTTGGCACCAAAATCAACGGGACTTTCCAAAATGTCGTAACAACTC
CGCCCCATTGACGCAAATGGGCGGTAGGCGTGTACGGTGGGAGGTCTATATAAGCAGAGCTCGTTTAGTG
AACCGGGGTCTCTCTGGTTAGACCAGATCTGAGCCTGGGAGCTCTCTGGCTAACTAGGGAACCCACTGCT
TAAGCCTCAATAAAGCTTGCCTTGAGTGCTTCAAGTAGTGTGTGCCCGTCTGTTGTGTGACTCTGGTAAC
TAGAGATCCCTCAGACCCTTTTAGTCAGTGTGGAAAATCTCTAGCAGTGGCGCCCGAACAGGGACTTGAA
AGCGAAAGGGAAACCAGAGGAGCTCTCTCGACGCAGGACTCGGCTTGCTGAAGCGCGCACGGCAAGAGGC
GAGGGGCGGCGACTGGTGAGTACGCCAAAAATTTTGACTAGCGGAGGCTAGAAGGAGAGAGATGGGTGCG
AGAGCGTCAGTATTAAGCGGGGGAGAATTAGATCGCGATGGGAAAAAATTCGGTTAAGGCCAGGGGGAAA
GAAAAAATATAAATTAAAACATATAGTATGGGCAAGCAGGGAGCTAGAACGATTCGCAGTTAATCCTGGC
CTGTTAGAAACATCAGAAGGCTGTAGACAAATACTGGGACAGCTACAACCATCCCTTCAGACAGGATCAG
AAGAACTTAGATCATTATATAATACAGTAGCAACCCTCTATTGTGTGCATCAAAGGATAGAGATAAAAGA
CACCAAGGAAGCTTTAGACAAGATAGAGGAAGAGCAAAACAAAAGTAAGACCACCGCACAGCAAGCGGCC
GCTGATCTTCAGACCTGGAGGAGGAGATATGAGGGACAATTGGAGAAGTGAATTATATAAATATAAAGTA
GTAAAAATTGAACCATTAGGAGTAGCACCCACCAAGGCAAAGAGAAGAGTGGTGCAGAGAGAAAAAAGAG
CAGTGGGAATAGGAGCTTTGTTCCTTGGGTTCTTGGGAGCAGCAGGAAGCACTATGGGCGCAGCGTCAAT
GACGCTGACGGTACAGGCCAGACAATTATTGTCTGGTATAGTGCAGCAGCAGAACAATTTGCTGAGGGCT
ATTGAGGCGCAACAGCATCTGTTGCAACTCACAGTCTGGGGCATCAAGCAGCTCCAGGCAAGAATCCTGG
CTGTGGAAAGATACCTAAAGGATCAACAGCTCCTGGGGATTTGGGGTTGCTCTGGAAAACTCATTTGCAC
CACTGCTGTGCCTTGGAATGCTAGTTGGAGTAATAAATCTCTGGAACAGATTTGGAATCACACGACCTGG
ATGGAGTGGGACAGAGAAATTAACAATTACACAAGCTTAATACACTCCTTAATTGAAGAATCGCAAAACC
AGCAAGAAAAGAATGAACAAGAATTATTGGAATTAGATAAATGGGCAAGTTTGTGGAATTGGTTTAACAT
AACAAATTGGCTGTGGTATATAAAATTATTCATAATGATAGTAGGAGGCTTGGTAGGTTTAAGAATAGTT
TTTGCTGTACTTTCTATAGTGAATAGAGTTAGGCAGGGATATTCACCATTATCGTTTCAGACCCACCTCC
CAACCCCGAGGGGACCCGACAGGCCCGAAGGAATAGAAGAAGAAGGTGGAGAGAGAGACAGAGACAGATC
CATTCGATTAGTGAACGGATCTCGACGGTATCGATCACGAGACTAGCCTCGAGCGGCCGCCCCCTTCACC
GAGGGCCTATTTCCCATGATTCCTTCATATTTGCATATACGATACAAGGCTGTTAGAGAGATAATTGGAA
TTAATTTGACTGTAAACACAAAGATATTAGTACAAAATACGTGACGTAGAAAGTAATAATTTCTTGGGTA
GTTTGCAGTTTTAAAATTATGTTTTAAAATGGACTATCATATGCTTACCGTAACTTGAAAGTATTTCGAT
TTCTTGGCTTTATATATCTTGTGGAAAGGACGAAACACCGGTGTGTTGTAAATGAGCACACAAAATACAC
ATGCTAAAATATTATATTCTATGACCTTTATAAAATCAACCAAAATCTTCTTTTTAATAACTTTAGTATC
AATAATTAGAATTTTTATGTTCCTTTTTGCAAACTTTTAATAAAAATGAGCAAAATAAAAAAACGCTAGT
TTTAGTAACTCGCGTTGTTTTCTTCACCTTTAATAATAGCTACTCCACCACTTGTTCCTAAGCGGTCAGC
TCCTGCTTCAATCATTTTTTGAGCATCTTCAAATGTTCTAACTCCACCAGCTGCTTTAACTAAAGCATTG
TCTTTAACAACTGACTTCATTAGTTTAACATCTTCAAATGTTGCACCTGATTTTGAAAATCCTGTTGATG
TTTTAACAAATTCTAATCCAGCTTCAACAGCTATTTCACAAGCTTTCATGATTTCTTCTTTTGTTAATAA
ACAATTTTCCATAATACATTTAACAACATGTGATCCAGCTGCTTTTTTTACAGCTTTCATGTCTTCTAAA
ACTAATTCATAATTTTTGTCTTTTAATGCACCAATATTTAATACCATATCAATTTCTGTTGCACCATCTT
TAATTGCTTCAGAAACTTCGAATGCTTTTGTAGCTGTTGTGCATGCACCTAGAGGAAAACCTACAACATT
TGTTATTCCTACATTTGTGCCTTTTAATAATTCTTTACAATAGCTTGTTCAATATGAATTAACACAAACT
GTTGCAAAATCAAATTCAATTGCTTCATCACATAATTGTTTAATTTCAGCTTTCGTAGCATCTTGTTTTA
ATAATGTGTGATCTATATATTTGTTTAGTTTCATTTTTTCTCCTATATATTCATTTTTAATTTTAATTCT
TTAATAATTTCGTCTACTTTAACTTTAGCGTTTTGAACAGATTCACCAACACCTATAAAATAAATTTTTA
GTTTAGGTTCAGTTCCACTTGGGCGAACAGCAAATCATGACTTATCTTCTAAATAAAATTTTAGTAAGTC
TTGTCCTGGCATATTATACATTCCATCGATGTAGTCTTCAACATTAACAACTTTAAGTCCAGCAATTTGA
GTTAAGGGTGTTGCTCTCAATGATTTCATTAATGGTTCAATTTTTAATTTCTTTTCTTCTGGTTTAAAAT
TCAAGTTTAAAGTGAAAGTGTAATATGCACCCATTTCTTTAAATAAATCTTCTAAATAGTCTACTAATGT
TTTATTTTGTTTTTTATAAAATCAAGCAGCCTCTGCTATTAATATAGAAGCTTGTATTCCATCTTTATCT
CTAGCTGAGTCATCAATTACATATCCATAACTTTCTTCATAAGCAAAAACAAAATTTAATCCGTTATCTT
CTTCTTTAGCAATTTCTCTACCCATTCATTTAAATCCAGTTAAAGTTTTTACAATATTAACTCCATATTT
TTCATGAGCGATTCTATCACCCAAATCACTTGTTACAAAACTTGAATATAGAGCCGGATTTTTTGGAATG
CTATTTAAGCGTTTTAGATTTGATAATTTTCAATCAATTAAAATTGGTCCTGTTTGATTTCCATCTAATC
TTACAAAATGACCATCATGTTTTATTGCCATTCCAAATCTGTCAGCATCTGGGTCATTCATAATAATAAT
ATCTGCATCATGTTTAATACCATATTCAAGCGGTATTTTTCATGCAGGATCAAATTCTGGATTTGGATTT
ACAACATTTTTAAATGTTTCATCTTCAAATGCATGCTCTTCAACCTCAATAACGTTATATCCTGATTCAC
GTAATATTTTTGGGGTAAATTTAGTTCCTGTTCCATTAACTGCGCTAAAAATAATTTTTAAATCTTTTTT
AGCTTCTTGCTCTTTTTTGTAGAATTCTCGACCTCGAGACAAATGGCAGTATTCATCCACAATTTTAAAA
GAAAAGGGGGGATTGGGGGGTACAGTGCAGGGGAAAGAATAGTAGACATAATAGCAACAGACATACAAAC
TAAAGAATTACAAAAACAAATTACAAAAATTCAAAATTTTCGGGTTTATTACAGGGACAGCAGAGATCCA
CTTTGGCCGCGGCTCGAGGGGGTTGGGGTTGCGCCTTTTCCAAGGCAGCCCTGGGTTTGCGCAGGGACGC
GGCTGCTCTGGGCGTGGTTCCGGGAAACGCAGCGGCGCCGACCCTGGGTCTCGCACATTCTTCACGTCCG
TTCGCAGCGTCACCCGGATCTTCGCCGCTACCCTTGTGGGCCCCCCGGCGACGCTTCCTGCTCCGCCCCT
AAGTCGGGAAGGTTCCTTGCGGTTCGCGGCGTGCCGGACGTGACAAACGGAAGCCGCACGTCTCACTAGT
ACCCTCGCAGACGGACAGCGCCAGGGAGCAATGGCAGCGCGCCGACCGCGATGGGCTGTGGCCAATAGCG
GCTGCTCAGCAGGGCGCGCCGAGAGCAGCGGC
Features (pLannotate 1.2.2; 27 found; start..end, strand, type, name):
    169..768     +  CDS            PuroR: puromycin N-acetyltransferase; pac from Streptomyces alboniger; confers resistance to puromycin
    811..894     +  CDS            nef (fragment): NEF_HV1Z2 - Experimental evidence at protein level: Swiss-Prot protein existence level 1. Extracellular Nef protein targets CD4(+) T-lymphocytes for apoptosis by interacting with CXCR4 surface receptors. From Human immunodeficiency virus type 1 group M subtype D (isolate Z2/CDC-Z34) (HIV-1).
    896..1129    +  LTR            3' LTR (ΔU3): self-inactivating 3' long terminal repeat (LTR) from HIV-1
   1201..1322    +  polyA_signal   SV40 poly(A) signal: SV40 polyadenylation signal
   1362..1497    +  rep_origin     SV40 ori: SV40 origin of replication
   1518..1536    -  promoter       T7 promoter: promoter for bacteriophage T7 RNA polymerase
   1544..1699    +  CDS            lacZα (fragment): LacZα fragment of β-galactosidase; lacZ fragment
   1704..2132    +  rep_origin     f1 ori (sequence partly withheld): f1 bacteriophage origin of replication; arrow indicates direction of (+) strand synthesis
   2185..2289    +  promoter       AmpR promoter: bla
   2290..3150    +  CDS            AmpR: β-lactamase; bla; confers resistance to ampicillin, carbenicillin, and related antibiotics
   3321..3909    +  rep_origin     ori: high-copy-number ColE1/pMB1/pBR322/pUC origin of replication
   4092..4184    +  CDS            lacI (fragment): lac repressor; lacI; The lac repressor binds to the lac operator to inhibit transcription in E. coli. This inhibition can be relieved by adding lactose or isopropyl-β-D-thiogalactopyranoside (IPTG).
   4197..4218    +  protein_bind   CAP binding site: CAP binding activates transcription in the presence of cAMP. E. coli catabolite activator protein
   4233..4263    +  promoter       lac promoter: promoter for the E. coli lac operon
   4271..4287    +  protein_bind   lac operator: The lac repressor binds to the lac operator to inhibit transcription in E. coli. This inhibition can be relieved by adding lactose or isopropyl-β-D-thiogalactopyranoside (IPTG). lac repressor encoded by lacI
   4332..4350    +  promoter       T3 promoter: promoter for bacteriophage T3 RNA polymerase
   4451..4830    +  enhancer       CMV enhancer: human cytomegalovirus immediate early enhancer
   4831..5034    +  promoter       CMV promoter: human cytomegalovirus (CMV) immediate early promoter
   5049..5229    +  LTR            5' LTR (truncated): truncated 5' long terminal repeat (LTR) from HIV-1
   5276..5401    +  misc_feature   HIV-1 Ψ: packaging signal of human immunodeficiency virus type 1
   5385..5748    +  CDS            HIV-1 gag (fragment): gag protein from human immunodeficiency virus 1; gag
   5894..6127    +  misc_feature   RRE: The Rev response element (RRE) of HIV-1 allows for Rev-dependent mRNA export from the nucleus to the cytoplasm.
   6504..6604    +  CDS            Rev (fragment): human immunodeficiency virus 1 (HIV-1) Rev protein; rev; enhances nuclear export of unspliced and incompletely spliced viral mRNAs
   6654..6894    +  promoter       U6 promoter: RNA polymerase III promoter for human U6 snRNA
   7078..7737    -  CDS            deoC1: DEOC1_STAAN - Also known as dra. Experimental evidence at protein level: Swiss-Prot protein existence level 1. Catalyzes a reversible aldol reaction between acetaldehyde and D-glyceraldehyde 3-phosphate to generate 2-deoxy-D-ribose 5- phosphate. From Staphylococcus aureus (strain N315).
   8816..8933    +  misc_feature   cPPT/CTS: central polypurine tract and central termination sequence of HIV-1
   8982..147     +  promoter       hPGK promoter (across the origin): human phosphoglycerate kinase 1 promoter
