[The description below was written by a language model from this plasmid's Addgene catalogue record and pLannotate feature annotations shown in this document.]
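Description:
pLKO.1C is a lentiviral shRNA cloning vector derived from pLKO.1, in which the RSV promoter that normally drives transcription of the viral genome has been replaced by a CMV–HIV hybrid promoter. In the feature table this appears as the CMV immediate-early enhancer and promoter placed directly upstream of a truncated HIV-1 5' LTR. According to the record, this change improves lentivirus production when the plasmid is used with a third-generation packaging system. The plasmid is maintained in E. coli through a high-copy ColE1/pUC-type origin with ampicillin resistance. It also carries an f1 origin, an SV40 origin and poly(A) signal, and leftover lac, T3 and T7 elements from the cloning backbone.

Between the LTRs, the transfer cassette contains the Ψ packaging signal with an adjoining gag fragment, the Rev response element for Rev-dependent nuclear export of the genomic RNA, and a cPPT/CTS element. The 3' LTR has a ΔU3 deletion, which makes the integrated provirus self-inactivating. A human U6 RNA polymerase III promoter sits upstream of a stuffer of about 1.9 kb flanked by AgeI and EcoRI sites, both of which are retained. The stuffer is meant to be excised and replaced with an shRNA-encoding oligonucleotide duplex. Part of it is annotated as matching a bacterial deoC gene, which is simply filler with no intended function. Downstream, a human PGK promoter drives puromycin N-acetyltransferase, allowing selection of transduced mammalian cells. The vector therefore serves as an empty backbone for building shRNA knockdown constructs and packaging them into lentivirus for stable RNAi in mammalian cells.
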