Addgene plasmid #139470: pLKO.1C
Purpose: Replacing the RSV promoter of pLKO.1 with the CMV promoter improves lentiviral production with third-generation viral packaging system.
Depositing lab: David Cobrinik. Depositing organization: Children's Hospital Los Angeles. Publication: Improved third-generation lentiviral packaging with pLKO.1C vectors. Lee S, Cobrinik D. Biotechniques. 2020 Jun;68(6):349-352. doi: 10.2144/btn-2019-0155. Epub 2020 Mar 6. PubMed 32141762.
Backbone
  Vector backbone: pLKO.1C
  Backbone size w/o insert (bp): 7442
  Modifications to backbone: RSV promoter of pLKO.1 was replaced with CMV promoter
  Vector type: Mammalian Expression, Lentiviral, RNAi
  Selectable markers: Puromycin
Growth in bacteria
  Bacterial resistance: Ampicillin, 100 μg/mL
  Growth temperature: 37°C
  Growth strain: NEB Stable
  Copy number: High Copy
Gene/Insert
  Gene/Insert name: stuffer
  Insert size (bp): 1900
  Cloning method: Restriction Enzyme; 5′ cloning site AgeI (not destroyed); 3′ cloning site EcoRI (not destroyed)
  Sequencing primers: 5′ TRC-F
Resource information
  A portion of this plasmid was derived from a plasmid made by: pLKO.1 was obtained from Addgene, and MA1 - where the CMV-HIV hybrid promoter was obtained - was kindly provided by Dr. Luigi Naldini of San Raffaele Telethon Institute for Gene Therapy,
Terms and licenses: Academic/Nonprofit Terms; Industry Terms: Not Available to Industry
Depositor comments: pLKO.1 : https://www.addgene.org/10878/ CMV-HIV hybrid promoter : Amendola M, Venneri MA, Biffi A, Vigna E, Naldini L. Coordinate dual-gene transgenesis by lentiviral vectors carrying synthetic bidirectional promoters. Nat. Biotechnol. 23 (1), 108-116 (2005).
How to cite: pLKO.1C was a gift from David Cobrinik (Addgene plasmid # 139470 ; http://n2t.net/addgene:139470 ; RRID:Addgene_139470)
